>Addgene plasmid #176093 | miRFP670 - H2A | addgene full sequence | sequence record 346391 | Addgene NGS Result
TAGTTATTAATAGTAATCAATTACGGGGTCATTAGTTCATAGCCCATATATGGAGTTCCGCGTTACATAA
CTTACGGTAAATGGCCCGCCTGGCTGACCGCCCAACGACCCCCGCCCATTGACGTCAATAATGACGTATG
TTCCCATAGTAACGCCAATAGGGACTTTCCATTGACGTCAATGGGTGGAGTATTTACGGTAAACTGCCCA
CTTGGCAGTACATCAAGTGTATCATATGCCAAGTACGCCCCCTATTGACGTCAATGACGGTAAATGGCCC
GCCTGGCATTATGCCCAGTACATGACCTTATGGGACTTTCCTACTTGGCAGTACATCTACGTATTAGTCA
TCGCTATTACCATGGTGATGCGGTTTTGGCAGTACATCAATGGGCGTGGATAGCGGTTTGACTCACGGGG
ATTTCCAAGTCTCCACCCCATTGACGTCAATGGGAGTTTGTTTTGGCACCAAAATCAACGGGACTTTCCA
AAATGTCGTAACAACTCCGCCCCATTGACGCAAATGGGCGGTAGGCGTGTACGGTGGGAGGTCTATATAA
GCAGAGCTGGTTTAGTGAACCGTCAGATCCGCTAGCGCTACCGGTCGCCACCATGGTAGCAGGTCATGCC
TCTGGCAGCCCCGCATTCGGGACCGCCTCTCATTCGAATTGCGAACATGAAGAGATCCACCTCGCCGGCT
CGATCCAGCCGCATGGCGCGCTTCTGGTCGTCAGCGAACATGATCATCGCGTCATCCAGGCCAGCGCCAA
CGCCGCGGAATTTCTGAATCTCGGAAGCGTACTCGGCGTTCCGCTCGCCGAGATCGACGGCGATCTGTTG
ATCAAGATCCTGCCGCATCTCGATCCCACCGCCGAAGGCATGCCGGTCGCGGTGCGCTGCCGGATCGGCA
ATCCCTCTACGGAGTACTGCGGTCTGATGCATCGGCCTCCGGAAGGCGGGCTGATCATCGAACTCGAACG
TGCCGGCCCGTCGATCGATCTGTCAGGCACGCTGGCGCCGGCGCTGGAGCGGATCCGCACGGCGGGTTCA
CTGCGCGCGCTGTGCGATGACACCGTGCTGCTGTTTCAGCAGTGCACCGGCTACGACCGGGTGATGGTGT
ATCGTTTCGATGAGCAAGGCCACGGCCTGGTATTCTCCGAGTGCCATGTGCCTGGGCTCGAATCCTATTT
CGGCAACCGCTATCCGTCGTCGACTGTCCCGCAGATGGCGCGGCAGCTGTACGTGCGGCAGCGCGTCCGC
GTGCTGGTCGACGTCACCTATCAGCCGGTGCCGCTGGAGCCGCGGCTGTCGCCGCTGACCGGGCGCGATC
TCGACATGTCGGGCTGCTTCCTGCGCTCGATGTCGCCGTGCCATCTGCAGTTCCTGAAGGACATGGGCGT
GCGCGCCACCCTGGCGGTGTCGCTGGTGGTCGGCGGCAAGCTGTGGGGCCTGGTTGTCTGTCACCATTAT
CTGCCGCGCTTCATCCGTTTCGAGCTGCGGGCGATCTGCAAACGGCTCGCCGAAAGGATCGCGACGCGGA
TCACCGCGCTTGAGAGCGTGTACAAGTACTCAGATCTCGAGCTCAAGCTTCGAATTCTGATG
[387 nt withheld, positions 1603-1989]
CGGGATCCACCGGATCTAGATAACTGATCATAATCAGCCATACCACATTTGTAGAGGTTTTACTTGCTTT
AAAAAACCTCCCACACCTCCCCCTGAACCTGAAACATAAAATGAATGCAATTGTTGTTGTTAACTTGTTT
ATTGCAGCTTATAATGGTTACAAATAAAGCAATAGCATCACAAATTTCACAAATAAAGCATTTTTTTCAC
TGCATTCTAGTTGTGGTTTGTCCAAACTCATCAATGTATCTTAACGCGTAAATTGTAAGCGTTAATATTT
TGTTAAAATTCGCGTTAAATTTTTGTTAAATCAGCTCATTTTTTAACCAATAGGCCGAAATCGGCAAAAT
CCCTTATAAATCAAAAGAATAGACCGAGATAGGGT
[37 nt withheld, positions 2375-2411]
AAAGAACGTGGACTCCAACGTCAAAGG
[49 nt withheld, positions 2439-2487]
T
[91 nt withheld, positions 2489-2579]
G
[124 nt withheld, positions 2581-2704]
CAGGTGGCACTTTTCGGGGAAATGTGCGCGGAACCCCTATTTGTTTATTTTTCTAAATACATTCAAATAT
GTATCCGCTCATGAGACAATAACCCTGATAAATGCTTCAATAATATTGAAAAAGGAAGAGTCCTGAGGCG
GAAAGAACCAGCTGTGGAATGTGTGTCAGTTAGGGTGTGGAAAGTCCCCAGGCTCCCCAGCAGGCAGAAG
TATGCAAAGCATGCATCTCAATTAGTCAGCAACCAGGTGTGGAAAGTCCCCAGGCTCCCCAGCAGGCAGA
AGTATGCAAAGCATGCATCTCAATTAGTCAGCAACCATAGTCCCGCCCCTAACTCCGCCCATCCCGCCCC
TAACTCCGCCCAGTTCCGCCCATTCTCCGCCCCATGGCTGACTAATTTTTTTTATTTATGCAGAGGCCGA
GGCCGCCTCGGCCTCTGAGCTATTCCAGAAGTAGTGAGGAGGCTTTTTTGGAGGCCTAGGCTTTTGCAAA
GATCGATCAAGAGACAGGATGAGGATCGTTTCGCATGATTGAACAAGATGGATTGCACGCAGGTTCTCCG
GCCGCTTGGGTGGAGAGGCTATTCGGCTATGACTGGGCACAACAGACAATCGGCTGCTCTGATGCCGCCG
TGTTCCGGCTGTCAGCGCAGGGGCGCCCGGTTCTTTTTGTCAAGACCGACCTGTCCGGTGCCCTGAATGA
ACTGCAAGACGAGGCAGCGCGGCTATCGTGGCTGGCCACGACGGGCGTTCCTTGCGCAGCTGTGCTCGAC
GTTGTCACTGAAGCGGGAAGGGACTGGCTGCTATTGGGCGAAGTGCCGGGGCAGGATCTCCTGTCATCTC
ACCTTGCTCCTGCCGAGAAAGTATCCATCATGGCTGATGCAATGCGGCGGCTGCATACGCTTGATCCGGC
TACCTGCCCATTCGACCACCAAGCGAAACATCGCATCGAGCGAGCACGTACTCGGATGGAAGCCGGTCTT
GTCGATCAGGATGATCTGGACGAAGAGCATCAGGGGCTCGCGCCAGCCGAACTGTTCGCCAGGCTCAAGG
CGAGCATGCCCGACGGCGAGGATCTCGTCGTGACCCATGGCGATGCCTGCTTGCCGAATATCATGGTGGA
AAATGGCCGCTTTTCTGGATTCATCGACTGTGGCCGGCTGGGTGTGGCGGACCGCTATCAGGACATAGCG
TTGGCTACCCGTGATATTGCTGAAGAGCTTGGCGGCGAATGGGCTGACCGCTTCCTCGTGCTTTACGGTA
TCGCCGCTCCCGATTCGCAGCGCATCGCCTTCTATCGCCTTCTTGACGAGTTCTTCTGAGCGGGACTCTG
GGGTTCGAAATGACCGACCAAGCGACGCCCAACCTGCCATCACGAGATTTCGATTCCACCGCCGCCTTCT
ATGAAAGGTTGGGCTTCGGAATCGTTTTCCGGGACGCCGGCTGGATGATCCTCCAGCGCGGGGATCTCAT
GCTGGAGTTCTTCGCCCACCCTAGGGGGAGGCTAACTGAAACACGGAAGGAGACAATACCGGAAGGAACC
CGCGCTATGACGGCAATAAAAAGACAGAATAAAACGCACGGTGTTGGGTCGTTTGTTCATAAACGCGGGG
TTCGGTCCCAGGGCTGGCACTCTGTCGATACCCCACCGAGACCCCATTGGGGCCAATACGCCCGCGTTTC
TTCCTTTTCCCACCCCCCAAGTTCGGGTGAAGGCCCAGGGCTCGCAGCCAACGTCGGGGCGGCAGGCCCT
GCCATAGCCTCAGGTTACTCATATATACTTTAGATTGATTTAAAACTTCATTTTTAATTTAAAAGGATCT
AGGTGAAGATCCTTTTTGATAATCTCATGACCAAAATCCCTTAACGTGAGTTTTCGTTCCACTGAGCGTC
AGACCCCGTAGAAAAGATCAAAGGATCTTCTTGAGATCCTTTTTTTCTGCGCGTAATCTGCTGCTTGCAA
ACAAAAAAACCACCGCTACCAGCGGTGGTTTGTTTGCCGGATCAAGAGCTACCAACTCTTTTTCCGAAGG
TAACTGGCTTCAGCAGAGCGCAGATACCAAATACTGTTCTTCTAGTGTAGCCGTAGTTAGGCCACCACTT
CAAGAACTCTGTAGCACCGCCTACATACCTCGCTCTGCTAATCCTGTTACCAGTGGCTGCTGCCAGTGGC
GATAAGTCGTGTCTTACCGGGTTGGACTCAAGACGATAGTTACCGGATAAGGCGCAGCGGTCGGGCTGAA
CGGGGGGTTCGTGCACACAGCCCAGCTTGGAGCGAACGACCTACACCGAACTGAGATACCTACAGCGTGA
GCTATGAGAAAGCGCCACGCTTCCCGAAGGGAGAAAGGCGGACAGGTATCCGGTAAGCGGCAGGGTCGGA
ACAGGAGAGCGCACGAGGGAGCTTCCAGGGGGAAACGCCTGGTATCTTTATAGTCCTGTCGGGTTTCGCC
ACCTCTGACTTGAGCGTCGATTTTTGTGATGCTCGTCAGGGGGGCGGAGCCTATGGAAAAACGCCAGCAA
CGCGGCCTTTTTACGGTTCCTGGCCTTTTGCTGGCCTTTTGCTCACATGTTCTTTCCTGCGTTATCCCCT
GATTCTGTGGATAACCGTATTACCGCCATGCAT
Features (pLannotate 1.2.2; 14 found; start..end, strand, type, name):
     61..364     +  enhancer       CMV enhancer: human cytomegalovirus immediate early enhancer
    365..568     +  promoter       CMV promoter: human cytomegalovirus (CMV) immediate early promoter
    613..1557    +  CDS            miRFP670: miRFP670 is a basic (constitutively fluorescent) near ir fluorescent protein published in 2016, derived from Rhodopseudomonas palustris. It has low acid sensitivity. It requires the cofactor biliverdin for fluorescence.
   1568..1599    +  misc_feature   MCS (fragment): multiple cloning site
   1600..1989    +  CDS            H2A1_BOVIN (sequence partly withheld): Experimental evidence at protein level: Swiss-Prot protein existence level 1. Core component of nucleosome. Nucleosomes wrap and compact DNA into chromatin, limiting DNA accessibility to the cellular machineries which require DNA as a template. Histones thereby play a central role in transcription regulation, DNA repair, DNA replication and chromosomal stability. DNA accessibility is regulated via a complex set of post-translational modifications of histones, also called histone code, and nucleosome remodeling. From Bos taurus (Bovine).
   2014..2098    +  CDS            large T antigen (fragment): large T antigen from SV40 (simian virus 40)
   2121..2242    +  polyA_signal   SV40 poly(A) signal: SV40 polyadenylation signal
   2276..2704    -  rep_origin     f1 ori (sequence partly withheld): f1 bacteriophage origin of replication; arrow indicates direction of (+) strand synthesis
   2731..2835    +  promoter       AmpR promoter: bla
   2837..3194    +  promoter       SV40 promoter: SV40 enhancer and early promoter
   3229..4023    +  CDS            NeoR/KanR: aminoglycoside phosphotransferase from Tn5; aph(3')-II (or nptII); confers resistance to neomycin, kanamycin, and G418 (Geneticin®)
   4044..4196    +  CDS            ble (fragment): BLE_KLEPN - Experimental evidence at protein level: Swiss-Prot protein existence level 1. Binding protein with a strong affinity to the bleomycin family of antibiotics. Binds to CL990; an antimitotic-antibiotic compound. From Klebsiella pneumoniae.
   4255..4302    +  polyA_signal   HSV TK poly(A) signal: herpes simplex virus thymidine kinase polyadenylation signal (Cole and Stacy, 1985)
   4625..5213    +  rep_origin     ori: high-copy-number ColE1/pMB1/pBR322/pUC origin of replication
