[The description below was written by a language model from this plasmid's Addgene catalogue record and pLannotate feature annotations shown in this document.]
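Description:
miRFP670 - H2A is a mammalian expression plasmid of about 5.3 kb built on the Clontech pEGFP-C1 backbone, in which the EGFP coding sequence appears to have been replaced by the near-infrared fluorescent protein miRFP670. The CMV immediate early enhancer and promoter drive an open reading frame that begins with miRFP670, continues through a short remnant of the multiple cloning site acting as a linker, and ends with histone H2A, so the fluorophore sits at the N-terminus of the histone. An SV40 polyadenylation signal terminates the transcript. The catalogue lists the insert as human H2A. The automated annotation matched it to a bovine H2A entry, which most likely reflects the very high conservation of core histones rather than a different origin. The small "large T antigen" and "ble" fragments in the table are probably residual backbone sequence, not functional genes.

For propagation in bacteria, the plasmid carries a high-copy ColE1/pUC-type origin and a Tn5 NeoR/KanR gene. A bacterial (AmpR-type) promoter expresses this gene for kanamycin selection. An SV40 early promoter with an HSV TK polyadenylation signal expresses it in mammalian cells, which allows G418 selection. An f1 origin is also present.

Because H2A is a core nucleosome component, the fusion is incorporated into chromatin and labels the nucleus, consistent with the stated purpose as a nuclear marker. miRFP670 is derived from a Rhodopseudomonas palustris bacteriophytochrome and needs the cofactor biliverdin to fluoresce. Its far-red/near-infrared emission makes this marker suited to combining with visible-range fluorescent proteins and biosensors in multicolour live-cell imaging.
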