Addgene plasmid #176093: miRFP670 - H2A
Purpose: Nucelear marker
Depositing lab: Dorus Gadella. Depositing organization: University of Amsterdam.
Backbone
  Vector backbone: pEGFP-C1
  Backbone manufacturer: Clontech
  Vector type: Mammalian Expression
Growth in bacteria
  Bacterial resistance: Kanamycin, 50 μg/mL
  Growth temperature: 37°C
  Growth strain: DH5alpha
  Copy number: High Copy
Gene/Insert
  Gene/Insert name: H2A
  Species: H. sapiens (human)
  Cloning method: Restriction Enzyme; 5′ cloning site Unknown (unknown if destroyed)
Terms and licenses: Academic/Nonprofit Terms; Industry Terms: Not Available to Industry
How to cite: miRFP670 - H2A was a gift from Dorus Gadella (Addgene plasmid # 176093 ; http://n2t.net/addgene:176093 ; RRID:Addgene_176093)
